Addgene plasmid #161450: pDONR221-SLC4A5_STOP
Purpose: Gateway entry clone with codon-optimized ORF sequence for subcloning into custom expression vectors. Contains a STOP codon at the end of the codon-optimized ORF sequence.
Depositing lab: RESOLUTE Consortium & Giulio Superti-Furga. Depositing organization: CeMM Research Center for Molecular Medicine. Publication: The RESOLUTE consortium: unlocking SLC transporters for drug discovery. Superti-Furga G, Lackner D, Wiedmer T, Ingles-Prieto A, Barbosa B, Girardi E, Goldmann U, Gurtl B, Klavins K, Klimek C, Lindinger S, Lineiro-Retes E, Muller AC, Onstein S, Redinger G, Reil D, Sedlyarov V, Wolf G, Crawford M, Everley R, ... Steppan CM. Nat Rev Drug Discov. 2020 Jul;19(7):429-430. doi: 10.1038/d41573-020-00056-6. PubMed 32265506.
Backbone
  Vector backbone: pDONR221
  Backbone manufacturer: ThermoFisher Scientific
  Backbone size w/o insert (bp): 2550
  Vector type: Mammalian Expression
Growth in bacteria
  Bacterial resistance: Kanamycin, 50 μg/mL
  Growth temperature: 37°C
  Growth strain: NEB Stable
  Copy number: High Copy
Gene/Insert
  Gene/Insert name: SLC4A5 (alt name: NBC4)
  Species: H. sapiens (human)
  Insert size (bp): 3414
  Entrez Gene: SLC4A5 (a.k.a. NBC4, MGC129662)
  Cloning method: Gateway Cloning
  Sequencing primers: 5′ M13-fwd; 3′ M13-rev
Terms and licenses: Academic/Nonprofit Terms; Industry Terms
Depositor comments: This plasmid contains a STOP codon at the end of the codon-optimized ORF. For the version of this plasmid that does not contain a STOP codon, please see Addgene plasmid 132284 For more information on the full Resolute plasmid collection, please see www.addgene.org/depositor-collections/re-solute/. Please provide your feedback on this plasmid to the RESOLUTE consortium by filling out their RESOLUTE repository feedback form: https://forms.office.com/Pages/ResponsePage.aspx?id=0e05yklzmkS7rjFGQL4N7z4feCLQvEJAmVcOCM_u885UN1JJRko0Ukg4TVQwNTZLOUxPQVJWT1NHUCQlQCN0PWcu
How to cite: pDONR221-SLC4A5_STOP was a gift from RESOLUTE Consortium & Giulio Superti-Furga (Addgene plasmid # 161450 ; http://n2t.net/addgene:161450 ; RRID:Addgene_161450)
