[The description below was written by a language model from this plasmid's Addgene catalogue record and pLannotate feature annotations shown in this document.]
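Description:
pDONR221-SLC4A5_STOP is a Gateway entry clone built on the pDONR221 backbone and carrying a codon-optimized open reading frame for human SLC4A5 (also known as NBC4), a member of the solute carrier family 4. The plasmid is about 6 kb in total. It is propagated in E. coli from a high-copy ColE1/pUC-type origin and is selected with kanamycin through an aminoglycoside phosphotransferase (KanR) gene. Although the catalogue lists the vector type as mammalian expression, the annotated features show no eukaryotic promoter or polyadenylation signal around the insert. The clone is therefore a shuttle for the ORF, not an expression construct in its own right.

The roughly 3.4 kb SLC4A5 coding sequence lies between attL1 and attL2 sites, which are the substrates for the LR Clonase reaction. This allows directional, in-frame transfer of the ORF into any attR-containing destination vector that supplies the desired promoter, tags and selection. The ORF ends with a STOP codon, so this version suits native or N-terminally tagged expression and will not read through into C-terminal fusions. The depositor notes that a companion clone without the stop codon exists for C-terminal fusions.

Upstream of attL1, the rrnB T1 and T2 terminators insulate the insert from read-through transcription in bacteria. A T7 promoter lies just beyond attL2 and is oriented toward the insert on the opposite strand. The short lacI and lacZα fragments are backbone remnants. Both sequence records give the same feature set and length, differing only in the numbering start point. The clone belongs to a consortium collection of SLC transporter ORFs made for subcloning into custom expression vectors.
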