Features (pLannotate 1.2.2; 10 found; start..end, strand, type, name):
    400..492     +  CDS            lacI (fragment): lac repressor; lacI; The lac repressor binds to the lac operator to inhibit transcription in E. coli. This inhibition can be relieved by adding lactose or isopropyl-β-D-thiogalactopyranoside (IPTG).
    547..574     -  terminator     rrnB T2 terminator: transcription terminator T2 from the E. coli rrnB gene
    706..749     +  terminator     rrnB T1 terminator: Escherichia coli rrnB; transcription terminator T1 from the E. coli rrnB gene
    796..832     -  CDS            lacZα (fragment): LacZα fragment of β-galactosidase; lacZ fragment
    848..947     +  protein_bind   attL1: mutant version of attL; recombination site for the Gateway® LR reaction LR Clonase™
    953..4363    +  CDS            SLC4A5: S4A5_HUMAN - Also known as NBC4 From Homo sapiens (Human).
   4368..4467    -  protein_bind   attL2: mutant version of attL; recombination site for the Gateway® LR reaction LR Clonase™
   4485..4503    -  promoter       T7 promoter: promoter for bacteriophage T7 RNA polymerase
   4637..5446    +  CDS            KanR: aminoglycoside phosphotransferase; aph(3')-Ia; confers resistance to kanamycin in bacteria or G418 (Geneticin®) in eukaryotes
   5593..217     +  rep_origin     ori (across the origin): high-copy-number ColE1/pMB1/pBR322/pUC origin of replication
>Addgene plasmid #161450 | pDONR221-SLC4A5_STOP | addgene full sequence | sequence record 479353 | Addgene NGS Result
GAGATACCTACAGCGTGAGCTATGAGAAAGCGCCACGCTTCCCGAAGGGAGAAAGGCGGACAGGTATCCG
GTAAGCGGCAGGGTCGGAACAGGAGAGCGCACGAGGGAGCTTCCAGGGGGAAACGCCTGGTATCTTTATA
GTCCTGTCGGGTTTCGCCACCTCTGACTTGAGCGTCGATTTTTGTGATGCTCGTCAGGGGGGCGGAGCCT
ATGGAAAAACGCCAGCAACGCGGCCTTTTTACGGTTCCTGGCCTTTTGCTGGCCTTTTGCTCACATGTTC
TTTCCTGCGTTATCCCCTGATTCTGTGGATAACCGTATTACCGCCTTTGAGTGAGCTGATACCGCTCGCC
GCAGCCGAACGACCGAGCGCAGCGAGTCAGTGAGCGAGGAAGCGGAAGAGCGCCCAATACGCAAACCGCC
TCTCCCCGCGCGTTGGCCGATTCATTAATGCAGCTGGCACGACAGGTTTCCCGACTGGAAAGCGGGCAGT
GAGCGCAACGCAATTAATACGCGTACCGCTAGCCAGGAAGAGTTTGTAGAAACGCAAAAAGGCCATCCGT
CAGGATGGCCTTCTGCTTAGTTTGATGCCTGGCAGTTTATGGCGGGCGTCCTGCCCGCCACCCTCCGGGC
CGTTGCTTCACAACGTTCAAATCCGCTCCCGGCGGATTTGTCCTACTCAGGAGAGCGTTCACCGACAAAC
AACAGATAAAACGAAAGGCCCAGTCTTCCGACTGAGCCTTTCGTTTTATTTGATGCCTGGCAGTTCCCTA
CTCTCGCGTTAACGCTAGCATGGATGTTTTCCCAGTCACGACGTTGTAAAACGACGGCCAGTCTTAAGCT
CGGGCCCCAAATAATGATTTTATTTTGACTGATAGTGACCTGTTCGTTGCAACACATTGATGAGCAATGC
TTTTTTATAATGCCAACTTTGTACAAAAAAGCAGGCTCCACCATGAAGGTGAAGGAGGAGAAGGCCGGCG
TGGGCAAGCTGGACCACACCAACCACCGGAGAAGGTTCCCCGATCAGAAGGAGTGCCCACCTATCCACAT
CGGACTGCCAGTGCCTACCTACCCTCAGAGAAAGACAGATCAGAAGGGCCACCTGTCTGGCCTGCAGAAG
GTGCACTGGGGACTGAGGCCAGACCAGCCACAGCAGGAGCTGACCGGACCTGGAAGCGGAGCAAGCTCCC
AGGACTCTAGCATGGATCTGATCTCTAGAACAAGGAGCCCAGCAGCAGAGCAGCTGCAGGACATCCTGGG
AGAGGAGGATGAGGCCCCAAATCCCACCCTGTTTACAGAGATGGATACCCTGCAGCACGACGGCGATCAG
ATGGAGTGGAAGGAGAGCGCCCGCTGGATCAAGTTCGAGGAGAAGGTGGAGGAGGGAGGAGAGCGGTGGT
CCAAGCCCCACGTGAGCACCCTGTCCCTGCACTCTCTGTTCGAGCTGAGAACATGCCTGCAGACCGGCAC
AGTGCTGCTGGACCTGGATTCTGGCAGCCTGCCACAGATCATCGACGATGTGATCGAGAAGCAGATCGAG
GACGGACTGCTGAGGCCAGAGCTGAGGGAGCGGGTGTCTTACGTGCTGCTGCGCCGGCACAGGCACCAGA
CCAAGAAGCCTATCCACCGGAGCCTGGCCGATATCGGCAAGTCCGTGTCTACCACAAACAGATCCCCTGC
AAGGTCTCCAGGAGCAGGACCAAGCCTGCACCACTCCACAGAGGACCTGAGAATGAGGCAGTCCGCCAAC
TATGGCCGGCTGTGCCACGCACAGAGCCGGTCCATGAATGACATCTCTCTGACCCCTAACACAGATCAGC
GGAAGAATAAGTTTATGAAGAAGATCCCAAAGGACAGCGAGGCCTCCAATGTGCTGGTGGGCGAGGTGGA
CTTCCTGGATCAGCCCTTCATCGCCTTTGTGAGACTGATCCAGTCCGCCATGCTGGGAGGAGTGACCGAG
GTGCCTGTGCCAACAAGGTTCCTGTTTATCCTGCTGGGCCCTAGCGGCAGAGCCAAGTCCTACAACGAGA
TCGGCAGGGCCATCGCCACCCTGATGGTGGACGATCTGTTTAGCGACGTGGCCTATAAGGCCCGCAATCG
GGAGGATCTGATCGCCGGCATCGACGAGTTCCTGGATGAAGTGATCGTGCTGCCACCAGGAGAGTGGGAC
CCAAACATCAGAATCGAGCCTCCAAAGAAGGTGCCCAGCGCCGATAAGAGGAAGAGCGTGTTCAGCCTGG
CCGAGCTGGGCCAGATGAACGGCTCCGTGGGAGGAGGAGGAGGAGCACCAGGAGGAGGCAATGGCGGAGG
AGGCGGCGGCGGCTCTGGCGGCGGCGCCGGCAGCGGCGGCGCCGGCGGCACCTCCTCTGGCGACGATGGC
GAGATGCCCGCCATGCACGAGATCGGCGAGGAGCTGATCTGGACAGGCCGCTTCTTTGGCGGCCTGTGCC
TGGATATCAAGCGGAAGCTGCCTTGGTTCCCATCCGACTTTTACGATGGCTTCCACATCCAGTCTATCAG
CGCCATCCTGTTTATCTATCTGGGCTGTATCACCAACGCCATCACATTCGGCGGACTGCTGGGCGACGCA
ACCGATAATTACCAGGGCGTGATGGAGTCCTTTCTGGGCACAGCCATGGCCGGCTCCCTGTTCTGCCTGT
TTTCTGGCCAGCCCCTGATCATCCTGAGCTCCACCGGCCCTATCCTGATCTTTGAGAAGCTGCTGTTCGA
CTTTAGCAAGGGCAACGGCCTGGATTATATGGAGTTCCGCCTGTGGATCGGACTGCACTCCGCCGTGCAG
TGTCTGATCCTGGTGGCCACCGACGCCTCTTTCATCATCAAGTACATCACCCGGTTTACAGAGGAGGGCT
TCTCTACACTGATCAGCTTCATCTTTATCTATGACGCCATCAAGAAGATGATCGGCGCCTTTAAGTACTA
TCCAATCAACATGGACTTCAAGCCCAATTTCATCACCACATACAAGTGCGAGTGCGTGGCCCCCGACACC
GTGAACACCACAGTGTTCAATGCAAGCGCCCCACTGGCACCTGACACCAACGCCTCCCTGTACAACCTGC
TGAATCTGACAGCCCTGGATTGGTCCCTGCTGTCTAAGAAGGAGTGCCTGTCTTATGGCGGCCGCCTGCT
GGGCAATAGCTGTAAGTTTATCCCTGATCTGGCCCTGATGTCCTTCATCCTGTTCTTTGGCACCTACTCT
ATGACCCTGACACTGAAGAAGTTCAAGTTTAGCAGATATTTCCCAACAAAGGTGAGGGCCCTGGTGGCCG
ACTTTTCCATCGTGTTCTCTATCCTGATGTTTTGCGGCATCGATGCCTGTTTCGGACTGGAGACCCCAAA
GCTGCACGTGCCTAGCGTGATCAAGCCAACAAGACCCGACAGGGGCTGGTTTGTGGCCCCATTCGGCAAG
AACCCCTGGTGGGTGTATCCTGCCTCCATCCTGCCAGCCCTGCTGGTGACCATCCTGATCTTTATGGATC
AGCAGATCACAGCCGTGATCGTGAACAGAAAGGAGAATAAGCTGAAGAAGGCCGCCGGCTACCACCTGGA
CCTGTTTTGGGTGGGCATCCTGATGGCCCTGTGCAGCTTCATGGGCCTGCCTTGGTACGTGGCCGCCACC
GTGATCAGCATCGCCCACATCGATTCCCTGAAGATGGAGACCGAGACATCCGCCCCTGGAGAGCAGCCAC
AGTTCCTGGGCGTGCGCGAGCAGAGGGTGACCGGCATCATCGTGTTTATCCTGACAGGCATCAGCGTGTT
CCTGGCCCCAATCCTGAAGTGTATCCCCCTGCCTGTGCTGTACGGCGTGTTTCTGTATATGGGCGTGGCC
TCTCTGAATGGAATCCAGATGGGAACCGGAGGAAGCGAGTTCAAGATCCAGAAGAAGCTGACACCCTTTT
GGGAGCGGTGCAAGCTGTTCCTGATGCCCGCCAAGCACCAGCCTGACCACGCCTTTCTGCGGCACGTGCC
TCTGAGAAGGATCCACCTGTTCACCCTGGTGCAGATCCTGTGCCTGGCCGTGCTGTGGATCCTGAAGTCC
ACAGTGGCCGCCATCATCTTTCCCGTGATGATCCTGGGCCTGATCATCGTGCGCCGGCTGCTGGATTTCA
TCTTTTCTCAGCACGACCTGGCCTGGATCGATAACATCCTGCCAGAGAAGGAGAAGAAGGAGACCGACAA
GAAGAGAAAGAGGAAGAAGGGAGCACACGAGGACTGCGATGAGGAGCCCCAGTTCCCCCCTCCAAGCGTG
ATCAAGATCCCTATGGAGAGCGTGCAGTCCGACCCACAGAATGGCATCCACTGTATCGCCCGCAAGCGGT
CTAGCTCCTGGTCCTACTCTCTGTAAGACCCAGCTTTCTTGTACAAAGTTGGCATTATAAGAAAGCATTG
CTTATCAATTTGTTGCAACGAACAGGTCACTATCAGTCAAAATAAAATCATTATTTGCCATCCAGCTGAT
ATCCCCTATAGTGAGTCGTATTACATGGTCATAGCTGTTTCCTGGCAGCTCTGGCCCGTGTCTCAAAATC
TCTGATGTTACATTGCACAAGATAAAAATATATCATCATGAACAATAAAACTGTCTGCTTACATAAACAG
TAATACAAGGGGTGTTATGAGCCATATTCAACGGGAAACGTCGAGGCCGCGATTAAATTCCAACATGGAT
GCTGATTTATATGGGTATAAATGGGCTCGCGATAATGTCGGGCAATCAGGTGCGACAATCTATCGCTTGT
ATGGGAAGCCCGATGCGCCAGAGTTGTTTCTGAAACATGGCAAAGGTAGCGTTGCCAATGATGTTACAGA
TGAGATGGTCAGACTAAACTGGCTGACGGAATTTATGCCTCTTCCGACCATCAAGCATTTTATCCGTACT
CCTGATGATGCATGGTTACTCACCACTGCGATCCCCGGAAAAACAGCATTCCAGGTATTAGAAGAATATC
CTGATTCAGGTGAAAATATTGTTGATGCGCTGGCAGTGTTCCTGCGCCGGTTGCATTCGATTCCTGTTTG
TAATTGTCCTTTTAACAGCGATCGCGTATTTCGTCTCGCTCAGGCGCAATCACGAATGAATAACGGTTTG
GTTGATGCGAGTGATTTTGATGACGAGCGTAATGGCTGGCCTGTTGAACAAGTCTGGAAAGAAATGCATA
AACTTTTGCCATTCTCACCGGATTCAGTCGTCACTCATGGTGATTTCTCACTTGATAACCTTATTTTTGA
CGAGGGGAAATTAATAGGTTGTATTGATGTTGGACGAGTCGGAATCGCAGACCGATACCAGGATCTTGCC
ATCCTATGGAACTGCCTCGGTGAGTTTTCTCCTTCATTACAGAAACGGCTTTTTCAAAAATATGGTATTG
ATAATCCTGATATGAATAAATTGCAGTTTCATTTGATGCTCGATGAGTTTTTCTAATCAGAATTGGTTAA
TTGGTTGTAACACTGGCAGAGCATTACGCTGACTTGACGGGACGGCGCAAGCTCATGACCAAAATCCCTT
AACGTGAGTTACGCGTCGTTCCACTGAGCGTCAGACCCCGTAGAAAAGATCAAAGGATCTTCTTGAGATC
CTTTTTTTCTGCGCGTAATCTGCTGCTTGCAAACAAAAAAACCACCGCTACCAGCGGTGGTTTGTTTGCC
GGATCAAGAGCTACCAACTCTTTTTCCGAAGGTAACTGGCTTCAGCAGAGCGCAGATACCAAATACTGTT
CTTCTAGTGTAGCCGTAGTTAGGCCACCACTTCAAGAACTCTGTAGCACCGCCTACATACCTCGCTCTGC
TAATCCTGTTACCAGTGGCTGCTGCCAGTGGCGATAAGTCGTGTCTTACCGGGTTGGACTCAAGACGATA
GTTACCGGATAAGGCGCAGCGGTCGGGCTGAACGGGGGGTTCGTGCACACAGCCCAGCTTGGAGCGAACG
ACCTACACCGAACT
