Features (pLannotate 1.2.2; 10 found; start..end, strand, type, name):
    121..213     +  CDS            lacI (fragment): lac repressor; lacI; The lac repressor binds to the lac operator to inhibit transcription in E. coli. This inhibition can be relieved by adding lactose or isopropyl-β-D-thiogalactopyranoside (IPTG).
    268..295     -  terminator     rrnB T2 terminator: transcription terminator T2 from the E. coli rrnB gene
    427..470     +  terminator     rrnB T1 terminator: Escherichia coli rrnB; transcription terminator T1 from the E. coli rrnB gene
    517..553     -  CDS            lacZα (fragment): LacZα fragment of β-galactosidase; lacZ fragment
    569..668     +  protein_bind   attL1: mutant version of attL; recombination site for the Gateway® LR reaction LR Clonase™
    674..4084    +  CDS            SLC4A5: S4A5_HUMAN - Also known as NBC4 From Homo sapiens (Human).
   4089..4188    -  protein_bind   attL2: mutant version of attL; recombination site for the Gateway® LR reaction LR Clonase™
   4206..4224    -  promoter       T7 promoter: promoter for bacteriophage T7 RNA polymerase
   4358..5167    +  CDS            KanR: aminoglycoside phosphotransferase; aph(3')-Ia; confers resistance to kanamycin in bacteria or G418 (Geneticin®) in eukaryotes
   5314..5902    +  rep_origin     ori: high-copy-number ColE1/pMB1/pBR322/pUC origin of replication
>Addgene plasmid #161450 | pDONR221-SLC4A5_STOP | analyzer sequence | sequence record 312834
CTTTCCTGCGTTATCCCCTGATTCTGTGGATAACCGTATTACCGCCTTTGAGTGAGCTGATACCGCTCGC
CGCAGCCGAACGACCGAGCGCAGCGAGTCAGTGAGCGAGGAAGCGGAAGAGCGCCCAATACGCAAACCGC
CTCTCCCCGCGCGTTGGCCGATTCATTAATGCAGCTGGCACGACAGGTTTCCCGACTGGAAAGCGGGCAG
TGAGCGCAACGCAATTAATACGCGTACCGCTAGCCAGGAAGAGTTTGTAGAAACGCAAAAAGGCCATCCG
TCAGGATGGCCTTCTGCTTAGTTTGATGCCTGGCAGTTTATGGCGGGCGTCCTGCCCGCCACCCTCCGGG
CCGTTGCTTCACAACGTTCAAATCCGCTCCCGGCGGATTTGTCCTACTCAGGAGAGCGTTCACCGACAAA
CAACAGATAAAACGAAAGGCCCAGTCTTCCGACTGAGCCTTTCGTTTTATTTGATGCCTGGCAGTTCCCT
ACTCTCGCGTTAACGCTAGCATGGATGTTTTCCCAGTCACGACGTTGTAAAACGACGGCCAGTCTTAAGC
TCGGGCCCCAAATAATGATTTTATTTTGACTGATAGTGACCTGTTCGTTGCAACACATTGATGAGCAATG
CTTTTTTATAATGCCAACTTTGTACAAAAAAGCAGGCTCCACCATGAAGGTGAAGGAGGAGAAGGCCGGC
GTGGGCAAGCTGGACCACACCAACCACCGGAGAAGGTTCCCCGATCAGAAGGAGTGCCCACCTATCCACA
TCGGACTGCCAGTGCCTACCTACCCTCAGAGAAAGACAGATCAGAAGGGCCACCTGTCTGGCCTGCAGAA
GGTGCACTGGGGACTGAGGCCAGACCAGCCACAGCAGGAGCTGACCGGACCTGGAAGCGGAGCAAGCTCC
CAGGACTCTAGCATGGATCTGATCTCTAGAACAAGGAGCCCAGCAGCAGAGCAGCTGCAGGACATCCTGG
GAGAGGAGGATGAGGCCCCAAATCCCACCCTGTTTACAGAGATGGATACCCTGCAGCACGACGGCGATCA
GATGGAGTGGAAGGAGAGCGCCCGCTGGATCAAGTTCGAGGAGAAGGTGGAGGAGGGAGGAGAGCGGTGG
TCCAAGCCCCACGTGAGCACCCTGTCCCTGCACTCTCTGTTCGAGCTGAGAACATGCCTGCAGACCGGCA
CAGTGCTGCTGGACCTGGATTCTGGCAGCCTGCCACAGATCATCGACGATGTGATCGAGAAGCAGATCGA
GGACGGACTGCTGAGGCCAGAGCTGAGGGAGCGGGTGTCTTACGTGCTGCTGCGCCGGCACAGGCACCAG
ACCAAGAAGCCTATCCACCGGAGCCTGGCCGATATCGGCAAGTCCGTGTCTACCACAAACAGATCCCCTG
CAAGGTCTCCAGGAGCAGGACCAAGCCTGCACCACTCCACAGAGGACCTGAGAATGAGGCAGTCCGCCAA
CTATGGCCGGCTGTGCCACGCACAGAGCCGGTCCATGAATGACATCTCTCTGACCCCTAACACAGATCAG
CGGAAGAATAAGTTTATGAAGAAGATCCCAAAGGACAGCGAGGCCTCCAATGTGCTGGTGGGCGAGGTGG
ACTTCCTGGATCAGCCCTTCATCGCCTTTGTGAGACTGATCCAGTCCGCCATGCTGGGAGGAGTGACCGA
GGTGCCTGTGCCAACAAGGTTCCTGTTTATCCTGCTGGGCCCTAGCGGCAGAGCCAAGTCCTACAACGAG
ATCGGCAGGGCCATCGCCACCCTGATGGTGGACGATCTGTTTAGCGACGTGGCCTATAAGGCCCGCAATC
GGGAGGATCTGATCGCCGGCATCGACGAGTTCCTGGATGAAGTGATCGTGCTGCCACCAGGAGAGTGGGA
CCCAAACATCAGAATCGAGCCTCCAAAGAAGGTGCCCAGCGCCGATAAGAGGAAGAGCGTGTTCAGCCTG
GCCGAGCTGGGCCAGATGAACGGCTCCGTGGGAGGAGGAGGAGGAGCACCAGGAGGAGGCAATGGCGGAG
GAGGCGGCGGCGGCTCTGGCGGCGGCGCCGGCAGCGGCGGCGCCGGCGGCACCTCCTCTGGCGACGATGG
CGAGATGCCCGCCATGCACGAGATCGGCGAGGAGCTGATCTGGACAGGCCGCTTCTTTGGCGGCCTGTGC
CTGGATATCAAGCGGAAGCTGCCTTGGTTCCCATCCGACTTTTACGATGGCTTCCACATCCAGTCTATCA
GCGCCATCCTGTTTATCTATCTGGGCTGTATCACCAACGCCATCACATTCGGCGGACTGCTGGGCGACGC
AACCGATAATTACCAGGGCGTGATGGAGTCCTTTCTGGGCACAGCCATGGCCGGCTCCCTGTTCTGCCTG
TTTTCTGGCCAGCCCCTGATCATCCTGAGCTCCACCGGCCCTATCCTGATCTTTGAGAAGCTGCTGTTCG
ACTTTAGCAAGGGCAACGGCCTGGATTATATGGAGTTCCGCCTGTGGATCGGACTGCACTCCGCCGTGCA
GTGTCTGATCCTGGTGGCCACCGACGCCTCTTTCATCATCAAGTACATCACCCGGTTTACAGAGGAGGGC
TTCTCTACACTGATCAGCTTCATCTTTATCTATGACGCCATCAAGAAGATGATCGGCGCCTTTAAGTACT
ATCCAATCAACATGGACTTCAAGCCCAATTTCATCACCACATACAAGTGCGAGTGCGTGGCCCCCGACAC
CGTGAACACCACAGTGTTCAATGCAAGCGCCCCACTGGCACCTGACACCAACGCCTCCCTGTACAACCTG
CTGAATCTGACAGCCCTGGATTGGTCCCTGCTGTCTAAGAAGGAGTGCCTGTCTTATGGCGGCCGCCTGC
TGGGCAATAGCTGTAAGTTTATCCCTGATCTGGCCCTGATGTCCTTCATCCTGTTCTTTGGCACCTACTC
TATGACCCTGACACTGAAGAAGTTCAAGTTTAGCAGATATTTCCCAACAAAGGTGAGGGCCCTGGTGGCC
GACTTTTCCATCGTGTTCTCTATCCTGATGTTTTGCGGCATCGATGCCTGTTTCGGACTGGAGACCCCAA
AGCTGCACGTGCCTAGCGTGATCAAGCCAACAAGACCCGACAGGGGCTGGTTTGTGGCCCCATTCGGCAA
GAACCCCTGGTGGGTGTATCCTGCCTCCATCCTGCCAGCCCTGCTGGTGACCATCCTGATCTTTATGGAT
CAGCAGATCACAGCCGTGATCGTGAACAGAAAGGAGAATAAGCTGAAGAAGGCCGCCGGCTACCACCTGG
ACCTGTTTTGGGTGGGCATCCTGATGGCCCTGTGCAGCTTCATGGGCCTGCCTTGGTACGTGGCCGCCAC
CGTGATCAGCATCGCCCACATCGATTCCCTGAAGATGGAGACCGAGACATCCGCCCCTGGAGAGCAGCCA
CAGTTCCTGGGCGTGCGCGAGCAGAGGGTGACCGGCATCATCGTGTTTATCCTGACAGGCATCAGCGTGT
TCCTGGCCCCAATCCTGAAGTGTATCCCCCTGCCTGTGCTGTACGGCGTGTTTCTGTATATGGGCGTGGC
CTCTCTGAATGGAATCCAGATGGGAACCGGAGGAAGCGAGTTCAAGATCCAGAAGAAGCTGACACCCTTT
TGGGAGCGGTGCAAGCTGTTCCTGATGCCCGCCAAGCACCAGCCTGACCACGCCTTTCTGCGGCACGTGC
CTCTGAGAAGGATCCACCTGTTCACCCTGGTGCAGATCCTGTGCCTGGCCGTGCTGTGGATCCTGAAGTC
CACAGTGGCCGCCATCATCTTTCCCGTGATGATCCTGGGCCTGATCATCGTGCGCCGGCTGCTGGATTTC
ATCTTTTCTCAGCACGACCTGGCCTGGATCGATAACATCCTGCCAGAGAAGGAGAAGAAGGAGACCGACA
AGAAGAGAAAGAGGAAGAAGGGAGCACACGAGGACTGCGATGAGGAGCCCCAGTTCCCCCCTCCAAGCGT
GATCAAGATCCCTATGGAGAGCGTGCAGTCCGACCCACAGAATGGCATCCACTGTATCGCCCGCAAGCGG
TCTAGCTCCTGGTCCTACTCTCTGTAAGACCCAGCTTTCTTGTACAAAGTTGGCATTATAAGAAAGCATT
GCTTATCAATTTGTTGCAACGAACAGGTCACTATCAGTCAAAATAAAATCATTATTTGCCATCCAGCTGA
TATCCCCTATAGTGAGTCGTATTACATGGTCATAGCTGTTTCCTGGCAGCTCTGGCCCGTGTCTCAAAAT
CTCTGATGTTACATTGCACAAGATAAAATAATATCATCATGAACAATAAAACTGTCTGCTTACATAAACA
GTAATACAAGGGGTGTTATGAGCCATATTCAACGGGAAACGTCGAGGCCGCGATTAAATTCCAACATGGA
TGCTGATTTATATGGGTATAAATGGGCTCGCGATAATGTCGGGCAATCAGGTGCGACAATCTATCGCTTG
TATGGGAAGCCCGATGCGCCAGAGTTGTTTCTGAAACATGGCAAAGGTAGCGTTGCCAATGATGTTACAG
ATGAGATGGTCAGACTAAACTGGCTGACGGAATTTATGCCTCTTCCGACCATCAAGCATTTTATCCGTAC
TCCTGATGATGCATGGTTACTCACCACTGCGATCCCCGGAAAAACAGCATTCCAGGTATTAGAAGAATAT
CCTGATTCAGGTGAAAATATTGTTGATGCGCTGGCAGTGTTCCTGCGCCGGTTGCATTCGATTCCTGTTT
GTAATTGTCCTTTTAACAGCGATCGCGTATTTCGTCTCGCTCAGGCGCAATCACGAATGAATAACGGTTT
GGTTGATGCGAGTGATTTTGATGACGAGCGTAATGGCTGGCCTGTTGAACAAGTCTGGAAAGAAATGCAT
AAACTTTTGCCATTCTCACCGGATTCAGTCGTCACTCATGGTGATTTCTCACTTGATAACCTTATTTTTG
ACGAGGGGAAATTAATAGGTTGTATTGATGTTGGACGAGTCGGAATCGCAGACCGATACCAGGATCTTGC
CATCCTATGGAACTGCCTCGGTGAGTTTTCTCCTTCATTACAGAAACGGCTTTTTCAAAAATATGGTATT
GATAATCCTGATATGAATAAATTGCAGTTTCATTTGATGCTCGATGAGTTTTTCTAATCAGAATTGGTTA
ATTGGTTGTAACACTGGCAGAGCATTACGCTGACTTGACGGGACGGCGCAAGCTCATGACCAAAATCCCT
TAACGTGAGTTACGCGTCGTTCCACTGAGCGTCAGACCCCGTAGAAAAGATCAAAGGATCTTCTTGAGAT
CCTTTTTTTCTGCGCGTAATCTGCTGCTTGCAAACAAAAAAACCACCGCTACCAGCGGTGGTTTGTTTGC
CGGATCAAGAGCTACCAACTCTTTTTCCGAAGGTAACTGGCTTCAGCAGAGCGCAGATACCAAATACTGT
TCTTCTAGTGTAGCCGTAGTTAGGCCACCACTTCAAGAACTCTGTAGCACCGCCTACATACCTCGCTCTG
CTAATCCTGTTACCAGTGGCTGCTGCCAGTGGCGATAAGTCGTGTCTTACCGGGTTGGACTCAAGACGAT
AGTTACCGGATAAGGCGCAGCGGTCGGGCTGAACGGGGGGTTCGTGCACACAGCCCAGCTTGGAGCGAAC
GACCTACACCGAACTGAGATACCTACAGCGTGAGCTATGAGAAAGCGCCACGCTTCCCGAAGGGAGAAAG
GCGGACAGGTATCCGGTAAGCGGCAGGGTCGGAACAGGAGAGCGCACGAGGGAGCTTCCAGGGGGAAACG
CCTGGTATCTTTATAGTCCTGTCGGGTTTCGCCACCTCTGACTTGAGCGTCGATTTTTGTGATGCTCGTC
AGGGGGGCGGAGCCTATGGAAAAACGCCAGCAACGCGGCCTTTTTACGGTTCCTGGCCTTTTGCTGGCCT
TTTGCTCACATGTT
