>Addgene plasmid #161450 | pDONR221-SLC4A5_STOP | depositor partial sequence | sequence record 312835 | Codon-optimized ORF of SLC4A5
ATGAAGGTGAAGGAGGAGAAGGCCGGCGTGGGCAAGCTGGACCACACCAACCACCGGAGAAGGTTCCCCG
ATCAGAAGGAGTGCCCACCTATCCACATCGGACTGCCAGTGCCTACCTACCCTCAGAGAAAGACAGATCA
GAAGGGCCACCTGTCTGGCCTGCAGAAGGTGCACTGGGGACTGAGGCCAGACCAGCCACAGCAGGAGCTG
ACCGGACCTGGAAGCGGAGCAAGCTCCCAGGACTCTAGCATGGATCTGATCTCTAGAACAAGGAGCCCAG
CAGCAGAGCAGCTGCAGGACATCCTGGGAGAGGAGGATGAGGCCCCAAATCCCACCCTGTTTACAGAGAT
GGATACCCTGCAGCACGACGGCGATCAGATGGAGTGGAAGGAGAGCGCCCGCTGGATCAAGTTCGAGGAG
AAGGTGGAGGAGGGAGGAGAGCGGTGGTCCAAGCCCCACGTGAGCACCCTGTCCCTGCACTCTCTGTTCG
AGCTGAGAACATGCCTGCAGACCGGCACAGTGCTGCTGGACCTGGATTCTGGCAGCCTGCCACAGATCAT
CGACGATGTGATCGAGAAGCAGATCGAGGACGGACTGCTGAGGCCAGAGCTGAGGGAGCGGGTGTCTTAC
GTGCTGCTGCGCCGGCACAGGCACCAGACCAAGAAGCCTATCCACCGGAGCCTGGCCGATATCGGCAAGT
CCGTGTCTACCACAAACAGATCCCCTGCAAGGTCTCCAGGAGCAGGACCAAGCCTGCACCACTCCACAGA
GGACCTGAGAATGAGGCAGTCCGCCAACTATGGCCGGCTGTGCCACGCACAGAGCCGGTCCATGAATGAC
ATCTCTCTGACCCCTAACACAGATCAGCGGAAGAATAAGTTTATGAAGAAGATCCCAAAGGACAGCGAGG
CCTCCAATGTGCTGGTGGGCGAGGTGGACTTCCTGGATCAGCCCTTCATCGCCTTTGTGAGACTGATCCA
GTCCGCCATGCTGGGAGGAGTGACCGAGGTGCCTGTGCCAACAAGGTTCCTGTTTATCCTGCTGGGCCCT
AGCGGCAGAGCCAAGTCCTACAACGAGATCGGCAGGGCCATCGCCACCCTGATGGTGGACGATCTGTTTA
GCGACGTGGCCTATAAGGCCCGCAATCGGGAGGATCTGATCGCCGGCATCGACGAGTTCCTGGATGAAGT
GATCGTGCTGCCACCAGGAGAGTGGGACCCAAACATCAGAATCGAGCCTCCAAAGAAGGTGCCCAGCGCC
GATAAGAGGAAGAGCGTGTTCAGCCTGGCCGAGCTGGGCCAGATGAACGGCTCCGTGGGAGGAGGAGGAG
GAGCACCAGGAGGAGGCAATGGCGGAGGAGGCGGCGGCGGCTCTGGCGGCGGCGCCGGCAGCGGCGGCGC
CGGCGGCACCTCCTCTGGCGACGATGGCGAGATGCCCGCCATGCACGAGATCGGCGAGGAGCTGATCTGG
ACAGGCCGCTTCTTTGGCGGCCTGTGCCTGGATATCAAGCGGAAGCTGCCTTGGTTCCCATCCGACTTTT
ACGATGGCTTCCACATCCAGTCTATCAGCGCCATCCTGTTTATCTATCTGGGCTGTATCACCAACGCCAT
CACATTCGGCGGACTGCTGGGCGACGCAACCGATAATTACCAGGGCGTGATGGAGTCCTTTCTGGGCACA
GCCATGGCCGGCTCCCTGTTCTGCCTGTTTTCTGGCCAGCCCCTGATCATCCTGAGCTCCACCGGCCCTA
TCCTGATCTTTGAGAAGCTGCTGTTCGACTTTAGCAAGGGCAACGGCCTGGATTATATGGAGTTCCGCCT
GTGGATCGGACTGCACTCCGCCGTGCAGTGTCTGATCCTGGTGGCCACCGACGCCTCTTTCATCATCAAG
TACATCACCCGGTTTACAGAGGAGGGCTTCTCTACACTGATCAGCTTCATCTTTATCTATGACGCCATCA
AGAAGATGATCGGCGCCTTTAAGTACTATCCAATCAACATGGACTTCAAGCCCAATTTCATCACCACATA
CAAGTGCGAGTGCGTGGCCCCCGACACCGTGAACACCACAGTGTTCAATGCAAGCGCCCCACTGGCACCT
GACACCAACGCCTCCCTGTACAACCTGCTGAATCTGACAGCCCTGGATTGGTCCCTGCTGTCTAAGAAGG
AGTGCCTGTCTTATGGCGGCCGCCTGCTGGGCAATAGCTGTAAGTTTATCCCTGATCTGGCCCTGATGTC
CTTCATCCTGTTCTTTGGCACCTACTCTATGACCCTGACACTGAAGAAGTTCAAGTTTAGCAGATATTTC
CCAACAAAGGTGAGGGCCCTGGTGGCCGACTTTTCCATCGTGTTCTCTATCCTGATGTTTTGCGGCATCG
ATGCCTGTTTCGGACTGGAGACCCCAAAGCTGCACGTGCCTAGCGTGATCAAGCCAACAAGACCCGACAG
GGGCTGGTTTGTGGCCCCATTCGGCAAGAACCCCTGGTGGGTGTATCCTGCCTCCATCCTGCCAGCCCTG
CTGGTGACCATCCTGATCTTTATGGATCAGCAGATCACAGCCGTGATCGTGAACAGAAAGGAGAATAAGC
TGAAGAAGGCCGCCGGCTACCACCTGGACCTGTTTTGGGTGGGCATCCTGATGGCCCTGTGCAGCTTCAT
GGGCCTGCCTTGGTACGTGGCCGCCACCGTGATCAGCATCGCCCACATCGATTCCCTGAAGATGGAGACC
GAGACATCCGCCCCTGGAGAGCAGCCACAGTTCCTGGGCGTGCGCGAGCAGAGGGTGACCGGCATCATCG
TGTTTATCCTGACAGGCATCAGCGTGTTCCTGGCCCCAATCCTGAAGTGTATCCCCCTGCCTGTGCTGTA
CGGCGTGTTTCTGTATATGGGCGTGGCCTCTCTGAATGGAATCCAGATGGGAACCGGAGGAAGCGAGTTC
AAGATCCAGAAGAAGCTGACACCCTTTTGGGAGCGGTGCAAGCTGTTCCTGATGCCCGCCAAGCACCAGC
CTGACCACGCCTTTCTGCGGCACGTGCCTCTGAGAAGGATCCACCTGTTCACCCTGGTGCAGATCCTGTG
CCTGGCCGTGCTGTGGATCCTGAAGTCCACAGTGGCCGCCATCATCTTTCCCGTGATGATCCTGGGCCTG
ATCATCGTGCGCCGGCTGCTGGATTTCATCTTTTCTCAGCACGACCTGGCCTGGATCGATAACATCCTGC
CAGAGAAGGAGAAGAAGGAGACCGACAAGAAGAGAAAGAGGAAGAAGGGAGCACACGAGGACTGCGATGA
GGAGCCCCAGTTCCCCCCTCCAAGCGTGATCAAGATCCCTATGGAGAGCGTGCAGTCCGACCCACAGAAT
GGCATCCACTGTATCGCCCGCAAGCGGTCTAGCTCCTGGTCCTACTCTCTGTAA
